Addgene plasmid #82525: pGEX-6P-1-GST-CD(Cbx7)
Purpose: Expresses GST-CD (Cbx7) fusion proteins in E. coli. Cbx7 chromodomain only; amino acids 1–62.
Depositing lab: Xiaojun Ren. Depositing organization: University of Colorado, Denver.
Backbone
  Vector backbone: pGEX-6P-1
  Backbone size w/o insert (bp): 5000
  Total vector size (bp): 5165
  Vector type: Bacterial Expression
Growth in bacteria
  Bacterial resistance: Ampicillin, 100 μg/mL
  Growth temperature: 37°C
  Growth strain: DH5alpha
  Copy number: High Copy
Gene/Insert
  Gene/Insert name: Chromobox Homolog 7 (alt name: Cbx7)
  Species: H. sapiens (human)
  Insert size (bp): 189
  Mutation: CD(Cbx7) ; amino acids 1–62
  GenBank ID: NM_175709
  Entrez Gene: CBX7
  Tag / fusion protein: GST (N terminal on insert)
  Cloning method: Restriction Enzyme; 5′ cloning site Ecr1 (unknown if destroyed); 3′ cloning site Xho1 (unknown if destroyed)
  Sequencing primers: 5′ AAGCCACGTTTGGTGGTGGCGACCA; 3′ GATGACGGTGAAAACCTCTGACACA
Terms and licenses: Academic/Nonprofit Terms; Industry Terms: Not Available to Industry
How to cite: pGEX-6P-1-GST-CD(Cbx7) was a gift from Xiaojun Ren (Addgene plasmid # 82525 ; http://n2t.net/addgene:82525 ; RRID:Addgene_82525)
