[The description below was written by a language model from this plasmid's Addgene catalogue record and pLannotate feature annotations shown in this document.]
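Description:
pGEX-6P-1-GST-CD(Cbx7) is a bacterial expression plasmid of about 5.2 kb, built on the pGEX-6P-1 backbone, for producing the chromodomain of the Polycomb protein Cbx7 as a glutathione S-transferase fusion in E. coli. It replicates from a ColE1/pMB1-type origin, recorded as high copy, and is selected with ampicillin through the bla β-lactamase gene and its own promoter. Short annotated fragments of rop, bom, yciV and a lac promoter/lacZα segment appear to be backbone remnants rather than functional payload.

The expression cassette is driven by the tac promoter, a strong trp/lac hybrid, followed by a lac operator. The plasmid also carries lacI under the lacIq promoter, so it supplies its own repressor. Transcription is therefore held off until it is induced with IPTG. Downstream lies the Schistosoma japonicum GST coding sequence, which sits N-terminal to the insert. The insert is a 189 bp fragment encoding amino acids 1–62 of Cbx7, covering the chromodomain only, and was cloned by restriction digestion with an XhoI site at the 3′ end. The catalogue lists the insert as human CBX7, whereas the automated annotation matched the region to the mouse Cbx7 protein. This may simply reflect high conservation of the domain, but the record does not settle the question. No protease cleavage site between GST and the insert is annotated in the feature table.

The GST tag allows affinity purification on glutathione resin. The record gives the purpose only as expression of the fusion protein in E. coli and names no downstream application.
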