Features (pLannotate 1.2.2; 17 found; start..end, strand, type, name):
      6..107     -  CDS            yciV (fragment): RNAAM_ECOLI - Also known as trpH From Escherichia coli (strain K12).
    183..211     +  promoter       tac promoter: strong E. coli promoter; hybrid between the trp and lac UV5 promoters
    219..235     +  protein_bind   lac operator: The lac repressor binds to the lac operator to inhibit transcription in E. coli. This inhibition can be relieved by adding lactose or isopropyl-β-D-thiogalactopyranoside (IPTG). lac repressor encoded by lacI
    258..911     +  CDS            GST26_SCHJA: Experimental evidence at protein level: Swiss-Prot protein existence level 1. GST isoenzymes appear to play a central role in the parasite detoxification system. Other functions are also suspected including a role in increasing the solubility of haematin in the parasite gut. From Schistosoma japonicum (Blood fluke).
    960..1160    +  CDS            Cbx7 (fragment): CBX7_MOUSE - Also known as D15Ertd417e. Experimental evidence at protein level: Swiss-Prot protein existence level 1. Component of a Polycomb group (PcG) multiprotein PRC1-like complex, a complex class required to maintain the transcriptionally repressive state of many genes, including Hox genes, throughout development (PubMed:16537902, PubMed:22226355). PcG PRC1 complex acts via chromatin remodeling and modification of histones; it mediates monoubiquitination of histone H2A 'Lys-119', rendering chromatin heritably changed in its expressibility. Promotes histone H3 trimethylation at 'Lys-9' (H
   1182..1221    +  CDS            rop (fragment): Rop protein, which maintains plasmids at low copy number; rop
   1323..1363    +  misc_feature   bom (fragment): basis of mobility region from pBR322
   1468..1572    +  promoter       AmpR promoter: bla
   1573..2433    +  CDS            AmpR: β-lactamase; bla; confers resistance to ampicillin, carbenicillin, and related antibiotics
   2604..3192    +  rep_origin     ori: high-copy-number ColE1/pMB1/pBR322/pUC origin of replication
   3378..3429    -  misc_feature   bom (fragment): basis of mobility region from pBR322
   3436..3513    +  promoter       lacIq promoter: lacI (mutant); In the lacIq allele, a single base change in the promoter boosts expression of the lacI gene about 10-fold.
   3514..4596    +  CDS            lacI: lac repressor; lacI; The lac repressor binds to the lac operator to inhibit transcription in E. coli. This inhibition can be relieved by adding lactose or isopropyl-β-D-thiogalactopyranoside (IPTG).
   4609..4630    +  protein_bind   CAP binding site: CAP binding activates transcription in the presence of cAMP. E. coli catabolite activator protein
   4645..4675    +  promoter       lac promoter: promoter for the E. coli lac operon
   4683..4699    +  protein_bind   lac operator: The lac repressor binds to the lac operator to inhibit transcription in E. coli. This inhibition can be relieved by adding lactose or isopropyl-β-D-thiogalactopyranoside (IPTG). lac repressor encoded by lacI
   4719..4892    +  CDS            lacZα: LacZα fragment of β-galactosidase; lacZ fragment
>Addgene plasmid #82525 | pGEX-6P-1-GST-CD(Cbx7) | depositor full sequence | sequence record 156818 | pGEX-6P-1-GST-CD(Cbx7)
ACGTTATCGACTGCACGGTGCACCAATGCTTCTGGCGTCAGGCAGCCATCGGAAGCTGTGGTATGGCTGT
GCAGGTCGTAAATCACTGCATAATTCGTGTCGCTCAAGGCGCACTCCCGTTCTGGATAATGTTTTTTGCG
CCGACATCATAACGGTTCTGGCAAATATTCTGAAATGAGCTGTTGACAATTAATCATCGGCTCGTATAAT
GTGTGGAATTGTGAGCGGATAACAATTTCACACAGGAAACAGTATTCATGTCCCCTATACTAGGTTATTG
GAAAATTAAGGGCCTTGTGCAACCCACTCGACTTCTTTTGGAATATCTTGAAGAAAAATATGAAGAGCAT
TTGTATGAGCGCGATGAAGGTGATAAATGGCGAAACAAAAAGTTTGAATTGGGTTTGGAGTTTCCCAATC
TTCCTTATTATATTGATGGTGATGTTAAATTAACACAGTCTATGGCCATCATACGTTATATAGCTGACAA
GCACAACATGTTGGGTGGTTGTCCAAAAGAGCGTGCAGAGATTTCAATGCTTGAAGGAGCGGTTTTGGAT
ATTAGATACGGTGTTTCGAGAATTGCATATAGTAAAGACTTTGAAACTCTCAAAGTTGATTTTCTTAGCA
AGCTACCTGAAATGCTGAAAATGTTCGAAGATCGTTTATGTCATAAAACATATTTAAATGGTGATCATGT
AACCCATCCTGACTTCATGTTGTATGACGCTCTTGATGTTGTTTTATACATGGACCCAATGTGCCTGGAT
GCGTTCCCAAAATTAGTTTGTTTTAAAAAACGTATTGAAGCTATCCCACAAATTGATAAGTACTTGAAAT
CCAGCAAGTATATAGCATGGCCTTTGCAGGGCTGGCAAGCCACGTTTGGTGGTGGCGACCATCCTCCAAA
ATCGGATCTGGAAGTTCTGTTCCAGGGGCCCCTGGGATCCCCGGAATTCATGGAGCTGTCAGCCATCGGC
GAGCAGGTGTTCGCCGTGGAGAGCATCCGGAAGAAGCGCGTGCGGAAGGGTAAAGTCGAGTATCTGGTGA
AGTGGAAAGGATGGCCCCCAAAGTACAGCACGTGGGAGCCAGAAGAGCACATCTTGGACCCCCGCCTCGT
CATGGCCTACGAGGAGAAGGAGGAGTGAGCTCGAGCGGCCGCATCGTGACTGACTGACGATCTGCCTCGC
GCGTTTCGGTGATGACGGTGAAAACCTCTGACACATGCAGCTCCCGGAGACGGTCACAGCTTGTCTGTAA
GCGGATGCCGGGAGCAGACAAGCCCGTCAGGGCGCGTCAGCGGGTGTTGGCGGGTGTCGGGGCGCAGCCA
TGACCCAGTCACGTAGCGATAGCGGAGTGTATAATTCTTGAAGACGAAAGGGCCTCGTGATACGCCTATT
TTTATAGGTTAATGTCATGATAATAATGGTTTCTTAGACGTCAGGTGGCACTTTTCGGGGAAATGTGCGC
GGAACCCCTATTTGTTTATTTTTCTAAATACATTCAAATATGTATCCGCTCATGAGACAATAACCCTGAT
AAATGCTTCAATAATATTGAAAAAGGAAGAGTATGAGTATTCAACATTTCCGTGTCGCCCTTATTCCCTT
TTTTGCGGCATTTTGCCTTCCTGTTTTTGCTCACCCAGAAACGCTGGTGAAAGTAAAAGATGCTGAAGAT
CAGTTGGGTGCACGAGTGGGTTACATCGAACTGGATCTCAACAGCGGTAAGATCCTTGAGAGTTTTCGCC
CCGAAGAACGTTTTCCAATGATGAGCACTTTTAAAGTTCTGCTATGTGGCGCGGTATTATCCCGTGTTGA
CGCCGGGCAAGAGCAACTCGGTCGCCGCATACACTATTCTCAGAATGACTTGGTTGAGTACTCACCAGTC
ACAGAAAAGCATCTTACGGATGGCATGACAGTAAGAGAATTATGCAGTGCTGCCATAACCATGAGTGATA
ACACTGCGGCCAACTTACTTCTGACAACGATCGGAGGACCGAAGGAGCTAACCGCTTTTTTGCACAACAT
GGGGGATCATGTAACTCGCCTTGATCGTTGGGAACCGGAGCTGAATGAAGCCATACCAAACGACGAGCGT
GACACCACGATGCCTGCAGCAATGGCAACAACGTTGCGCAAACTATTAACTGGCGAACTACTTACTCTAG
CTTCCCGGCAACAATTAATAGACTGGATGGAGGCGGATAAAGTTGCAGGACCACTTCTGCGCTCGGCCCT
TCCGGCTGGCTGGTTTATTGCTGATAAATCTGGAGCCGGTGAGCGTGGGTCTCGCGGTATCATTGCAGCA
CTGGGGCCAGATGGTAAGCCCTCCCGTATCGTAGTTATCTACACGACGGGGAGTCAGGCAACTATGGATG
AACGAAATAGACAGATCGCTGAGATAGGTGCCTCACTGATTAAGCATTGGTAACTGTCAGACCAAGTTTA
CTCATATATACTTTAGATTGATTTAAAACTTCATTTTTAATTTAAAAGGATCTAGGTGAAGATCCTTTTT
GATAATCTCATGACCAAAATCCCTTAACGTGAGTTTTCGTTCCACTGAGCGTCAGACCCCGTAGAAAAGA
TCAAAGGATCTTCTTGAGATCCTTTTTTTCTGCGCGTAATCTGCTGCTTGCAAACAAAAAAACCACCGCT
ACCAGCGGTGGTTTGTTTGCCGGATCAAGAGCTACCAACTCTTTTTCCGAAGGTAACTGGCTTCAGCAGA
GCGCAGATACCAAATACTGTCCTTCTAGTGTAGCCGTAGTTAGGCCACCACTTCAAGAACTCTGTAGCAC
CGCCTACATACCTCGCTCTGCTAATCCTGTTACCAGTGGCTGCTGCCAGTGGCGATAAGTCGTGTCTTAC
CGGGTTGGACTCAAGACGATAGTTACCGGATAAGGCGCAGCGGTCGGGCTGAACGGGGGGTTCGTGCACA
CAGCCCAGCTTGGAGCGAACGACCTACACCGAACTGAGATACCTACAGCGTGAGCTATGAGAAAGCGCCA
CGCTTCCCGAAGGGAGAAAGGCGGACAGGTATCCGGTAAGCGGCAGGGTCGGAACAGGAGAGCGCACGAG
GGAGCTTCCAGGGGGAAACGCCTGGTATCTTTATAGTCCTGTCGGGTTTCGCCACCTCTGACTTGAGCGT
CGATTTTTGTGATGCTCGTCAGGGGGGCGGAGCCTATGGAAAAACGCCAGCAACGCGGCCTTTTTACGGT
TCCTGGCCTTTTGCTGGCCTTTTGCTCACATGTTCTTTCCTGCGTTATCCCCTGATTCTGTGGATAACCG
TATTACCGCCTTTGAGTGAGCTGATACCGCTCGCCGCAGCCGAACGACCGAGCGCAGCGAGTCAGTGAGC
GAGGAAGCGGAAGAGCGCCTGATGCGGTATTTTCTCCTTACGCATCTGTGCGGTATTTCACACCGCATAA
ATTCCGACACCATCGAATGGTGCAAAACCTTTCGCGGTATGGCATGATAGCGCCCGGAAGAGAGTCAATT
CAGGGTGGTGAATGTGAAACCAGTAACGTTATACGATGTCGCAGAGTATGCCGGTGTCTCTTATCAGACC
GTTTCCCGCGTGGTGAACCAGGCCAGCCACGTTTCTGCGAAAACGCGGGAAAAAGTGGAAGCGGCGATGG
CGGAGCTGAATTACATTCCCAACCGCGTGGCACAACAACTGGCGGGCAAACAGTCGTTGCTGATTGGCGT
TGCCACCTCCAGTCTGGCCCTGCACGCGCCGTCGCAAATTGTCGCGGCGATTAAATCTCGCGCCGATCAA
CTGGGTGCCAGCGTGGTGGTGTCGATGGTAGAACGAAGCGGCGTCGAAGCCTGTAAAGCGGCGGTGCACA
ATCTTCTCGCGCAACGCGTCAGTGGGCTGATCATTAACTATCCGCTGGATGACCAGGATGCCATTGCTGT
GGAAGCTGCCTGCACTAATGTTCCGGCGTTATTTCTTGATGTCTCTGACCAGACACCCATCAACAGTATT
ATTTTCTCCCATGAAGACGGTACGCGACTGGGCGTGGAGCATCTGGTCGCATTGGGTCACCAGCAAATCG
CGCTGTTAGCGGGCCCATTAAGTTCTGTCTCGGCGCGTCTGCGTCTGGCTGGCTGGCATAAATATCTCAC
TCGCAATCAAATTCAGCCGATAGCGGAACGGGAAGGCGACTGGAGTGCCATGTCCGGTTTTCAACAAACC
ATGCAAATGCTGAATGAGGGCATCGTTCCCACTGCGATGCTGGTTGCCAACGATCAGATGGCGCTGGGCG
CAATGCGCGCCATTACCGAGTCCGGGCTGCGCGTTGGTGCGGATATCTCGGTAGTGGGATACGACGATAC
CGAAGACAGCTCATGTTATATCCCGCCGTCAACCACCATCAAACAGGATTTTCGCCTGCTGGGGCAAACC
AGCGTGGACCGCTTGCTGCAACTCTCTCAGGGCCAGGCGGTGAAGGGCAATCAGCTGTTGCCCGTCTCAC
TGGTGAAAAGAAAAACCACCCTGGCGCCCAATACGCAAACCGCCTCTCCCCGCGCGTTGGCCGATTCATT
AATGCAGCTGGCACGACAGGTTTCCCGACTGGAAAGCGGGCAGTGAGCGCAACGCAATTAATGTGAGTTA
GCTCACTCATTAGGCACCCCAGGCTTTACACTTTATGCTTCCGGCTCGTATGTTGTGTGGAATTGTGAGC
GGATAACAATTTCACACAGGAAACAGCTATGACCATGATTACGGATTCACTGGCCGTCGTTTTACAACGT
CGTGACTGGGAAAACCCTGGCGTTACCCAACTTAATCGCCTTGCAGCACATCCCCCTTTCGCCAGCTGGC
GTAATAGCGAAGAGGCCCGCACCGATCGCCCTTCCCAACAGTTGCGCAGCCTGAATGGCGAATGGCGCTT
TGCCTGGTTTCCGGCACCAGAAGCGGTGCCGGAAAGCTGGCTGGAGTGCGATCTTCCTGAGGCCGATACT
GTCGTCGTCCCCTCAAACTGGCAGATGCACGGTTACGATGCGCCCATCTACACCAACGTAACCTATCCCA
TTACGGTCAATCCGCCGTTTGTTCCCACGGAGAATCCGACGGGTTGTTACTCGCTCACATTTAATGTTGA
TGAAAGCTGGCTACAGGAAGGCCAGACGCGAATTATTTTTGATGGCGTTGGAATT
