>Addgene plasmid #82525 | pGEX-6P-1-GST-CD(Cbx7) | depositor partial sequence | sequence record 156819 | CD (CBx7)
ATGGAGCTGTCAGCCATCGGCGAGCAGGTGTTCGCCGTGGAGAGCATCCGGAAGAAGCGCGTGCGGAAGG
GTAAAGTCGAGTATCTGGTGAAGTGGAAAGGATGGCCCCCAAAGTACAGCACGTGGGAGCCAGAAGAGCA
CATCTTGGACCCCCGCCTCGTCATGGCCTACGAGGAGAAGGAGGAGTGA
