>Addgene plasmid #82525 | pGEX-6P-1-GST-CD(Cbx7) | addgene partial sequence | sequence record 164794 | pGEX5 5'-GGGCTGGCAAGCCACGTTTGGTG-3'
AAATCGGATCTGGAAGTTCTGTTCCAGGGGCCCCTGGGATCCCCGGAATTCATGGAGCTGTCAGCCATCG
GCGAGCAGGTGTTCGCCGTGGAGAGCATCCGGAAGAAGCGCGTGCGGAAGGGTAAAGTCGAGTATCTGGT
GAAGTGGAAAGGATGGCCCCCAAAGTACAGCACGTGGGAGCCAGAAGAGCACATCTTGGACCCCCGCCTC
GTCATGGCCTACGAGGAGAAGGAGGAGTGAGCTCGAGCGGCCGCATCGTGACTGACTGACGATCTGCCTC
GCGCGTTTCGGTGATGACGGTGAAAACCTCTGACACATGCAGCTCCCGGAGACGGTCACAGCTTGTCTGT
AAGCGGATGCCGGGAGCAGACAAGCCCGTCAGGGCGCGTCAGCGGGTGTTGGCGGGTGTCGGGGCGCAGC
CATGACCCAGTCACGTAGCGATAGCGGAGTGTATAATTCTTGAAGACGAAAGGGCCTCGTGATACGCCTA
TTTTTATAGGTTAATGTCATGATAATAATGGTTTCTTAGACGTCAGGTGGCACTTTTCGGGGAAATGTGC
GCGGAACCCCTATTTGTTTATTTTTCTAAATACATTCAAATATGTATCCGCTCATGAGACAATAACCCTG
ATAAATGCTTCAATAATATTGAAAAAGGAAGAGTATGAGTATTCAACATTTCCGTGTCGCCCTTATTCCC
TTTTTTGCGGCATTTTGCCTTCCTGTTTTTGCTCACCCAGAAACGCTGGTGAAAGTAAAAGATGCTGAAG
ATCAGTTGGGTGCACGAGTGGGTTACATCGAACTGGATCTCAACAGCGGTAAGATCCTTGAGAGTTTTCG
CCCCGAAGAACGTTTTCCAATGATGAGCACTTTTAAAGTTCTGCTATGTGGCGCGGTATTATCCCGTGTT
GACGCCGGGCAAGAGCAACTCGGTCGCCGCATACACTATTCTCAGAATGACTTGGTTGAGTACTCACCAG
TCACAGAAAAGCATCTTACGGATGGCATGACAGTAAGAGAATTATGCAGTGCTGCCATAACCATGAGTGA
TAACACTGCGGCCAACTTACT
