>Addgene plasmid #82525 | pGEX-6P-1-GST-CD(Cbx7) | addgene partial sequence | sequence record 164796 | pBRforEco 5'-AATAGGCGTATCACGAGGC-3'
CTCCGCTATCGCTACGTGACTGGGTCATGGCTGCGCCCCGACACCCGCCAACACCCGCTGACGCGCCCTG
ACGGGCTTGTCTGCTCCCGGCATCCGCTTACAGACAAGCTGTGACCGTCTCCGGGAGCTGCATGTGTCAG
AGGTTTTCACCGTCATCACCGAAACGCGCGAGGCAGATCGTCAGTCAGTCACGATGCGGCCGCTCGAGCT
CACTCCTCCTTCTCCTCGTAGGCCATGACGAGGCGGGGGTCCAAGATGTGCTCTTCTGGCTCCCACGTGC
TGTACTTTGGGGGCCATCCTTTCCACTTCACCAGATACTCGACTTTACCCTTCCGCACGCGCTTCTTCCG
GATGCTCTCCACGGCGAACACCTGCTCGCCGATGGCTGACAGCTCCATGAATTCCGGGGATCCCAGGGGC
CCCTGGAACAGAACTTCCAGATCCGATTTTGGAGGATGGTCGCCACCACCAAACGTGGCTTGCCAGCCCT
GCAAAGGCCATGCTATATACTTGCTGGATTTCAAGTACTTATCAATTTGTGGGATAGCTTCAATACGTTT
TTTAAAACAAACTAATTTTGGGAACGCATCCAGGCACATTGGGTCCATGTATAAAACAACATCAAGAGCG
TCATACAACATGAAGTCAGGATGGGTTACATGATCACCATTTAAATATGTTTTATGACATAAACGATCTT
CGAACATTTTCAGCATTTCAGGTAGCTTGCTAAGAAAATCAACTTTGAGAGTTTCAAAGTCTTTACTATA
TGCAATTCTCGAAACACCGTATCTAATATCCAAAACCGCTCCTTCAAGCATTGAAATCTCTGCACGCTCT
TTTGGACAACCACCCAACATGTTGTGCTTGTCAGCTATATAACGTATGATGGCCATAGACTGTGTTAATT
TAACATCACCATCAATATAATAAGGAAGATTGGGAAACTCCAAACCCAATTCAAACTTTTTGTTTCGCCA
TTTATCACCTTCATCGCGCTCATACAAATGCTCTTCA
